Addgene plasmid #210172: pRH3152
Purpose: Protein quality control substrate and associated control YIp ADE2-LEU2 pTDH3::ade1-G54E-GFP::tADH1
Depositing lab: Randy Hampton. Depositing organization: University of California, San Diego (UCSD). Publication: Exploring the "misfolding problem" by systematic discovery and analysis of functional-but-degraded proteins. Flagg MP, Lam B, Lam DK, Le TM, Kao A, Slaiwa YI, Hampton RY. Mol Biol Cell. 2023 Dec 1;34(13):ar125. doi: 10.1091/mbc.E23-06-0248. Epub 2023 Sep 20. PubMed 37729018.
Backbone
  Vector backbone: pRH3022
  Vector type: Yeast Expression
Growth in bacteria
  Bacterial resistance: Ampicillin, 100 μg/mL
  Growth temperature: 37°C
  Growth strain: DH5alpha
  Copy number: High Copy
Gene/Insert
  Gene/Insert name: YIp ADE2-LEU2 pTDH3::ade1-G54E-GFP::tADH1
  Species: S. cerevisiae (budding yeast)
  Mutation: G54E
  Entrez Gene: ADE2 (a.k.a. YOR128C)
  Cloning method: Gibson Cloning
Terms and licenses: Academic/Nonprofit Terms; Industry Terms: Not Available to Industry
How to cite: pRH3152 was a gift from Randy Hampton (Addgene plasmid # 210172 ; http://n2t.net/addgene:210172 ; RRID:Addgene_210172)
