[The description below was written by a language model from this plasmid's Addgene catalogue record and pLannotate feature annotations shown in this document.]
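Description:
pRH3152 is a yeast integrating plasmid (YIp) of about 10 kb, built by Gibson cloning on the pRH3022 backbone, for expressing a GFP-tagged mutant of the S. cerevisiae adenine biosynthesis enzyme Ade1. It is propagated in E. coli through a high-copy ColE1/pUC-type origin with ampicillin selection (AmpR). No yeast replication origin or centromere is annotated, which fits its YIp designation: stable maintenance in yeast depends on integration into the genome. The backbone carries two yeast markers with their native promoters, ADE2 and LEU2. These can provide selection and homology for targeting, although the record does not state the integration locus or how the plasmid is linearised. The remaining features are pBluescript-derived remnants that play no part in yeast expression: an f1 origin, lac promoter/operator elements, a lacZα fragment, T3 and T7 promoters, and multiple cloning site pieces.

The payload is a single expression cassette. The strong constitutive TDH3 (GAP) promoter drives the ADE1 coding sequence carrying the G54E substitution, which is followed by GFP to give the ade1-G54E-GFP fusion named in the record, and transcription ends at the ADH1 terminator. Note that the catalogue's gene link points to ADE2, which is the marker, whereas the mutated insert is ADE1.

The stated purpose is a protein quality control substrate, deposited as part of a set with associated controls. The linked study concerns mutant proteins that remain functional but are degraded. In that setting, the GFP fusion allows steady-state levels and turnover of the mutant enzyme to be followed by fluorescence or immunodetection. This makes the construct suited to examining how yeast degradation pathways recognise a misfolding-prone Ade1 variant.
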