Features (pLannotate 1.2.2; 25 found; start..end, strand, type, name):
     26..669     +  promoter       GAP promoter: S. cerevisiae TDH3; promoter for glyceraldehyde-3-phosphate dehydrogenase
    675..719     +  misc_feature   MCS (fragment): pBluescript multiple cloning site
    720..1637    +  CDS            ADE1: PUR7_YEAST - Experimental evidence at protein level: Swiss-Prot protein existence level 1. From Saccharomyces cerevisiae (strain ATCC 204508 / S288c) (Baker's yeast).
   1665..2378    +  CDS            GFP: Aequoria victoria green fluorescent protein
   2399..2586    +  terminator     ADH1 terminator: S. cerevisiae ADH1; transcription terminator for the S. cerevisiae alcohol dehydrogenase 1 (ADH1) gene
   2591..2609    -  promoter       T7 promoter: promoter for bacteriophage T7 RNA polymerase
   2617..2772    +  CDS            lacZα (fragment): LacZα fragment of β-galactosidase; lacZ fragment
   2776..3204    +  rep_origin     f1 ori (sequence partly withheld): f1 bacteriophage origin of replication; arrow indicates direction of (+) strand synthesis
   3232..3283    -  misc_feature   bom (fragment): basis of mobility region from pBR322
   3439..5151    -  CDS            ADE2: PUR6_YEAST - Experimental evidence at protein level: Swiss-Prot protein existence level 1. From Saccharomyces cerevisiae (strain ATCC 204508 / S288c) (Baker's yeast).
   5152..5527    -  promoter       ADE2 promoter: S. cerevisiae ADE2
   5538..5651    +  rep_origin     f1 ori (fragment): f1 bacteriophage origin of replication; arrow indicates direction of (+) strand synthesis
   5652..5751    -  misc_feature   bom (fragment): basis of mobility region from pBR322
   5853..5888    -  CDS            rop (fragment): Rop protein, which maintains plasmids at low copy number; rop
   6201..7295    -  CDS            LEU2: 3-isopropylmalate dehydrogenase, required for leucine biosynthesis; S. cerevisiae LEU2; yeast auxotrophic marker
   7296..7703    -  promoter       LEU2 promoter: S. cerevisiae LEU2
   7871..7975    +  promoter       AmpR promoter: bla
   7976..8836    +  CDS            AmpR: β-lactamase; bla; confers resistance to ampicillin, carbenicillin, and related antibiotics
   9007..9595    +  rep_origin     ori: high-copy-number ColE1/pMB1/pBR322/pUC origin of replication
   9778..9870    +  CDS            lacI (fragment): lac repressor; lacI; The lac repressor binds to the lac operator to inhibit transcription in E. coli. This inhibition can be relieved by adding lactose or isopropyl-β-D-thiogalactopyranoside (IPTG).
   9883..9904    +  protein_bind   CAP binding site: CAP binding activates transcription in the presence of cAMP. E. coli catabolite activator protein
   9919..9949    +  promoter       lac promoter: promoter for the E. coli lac operon
   9957..9973    +  protein_bind   lac operator: The lac repressor binds to the lac operator to inhibit transcription in E. coli. This inhibition can be relieved by adding lactose or isopropyl-β-D-thiogalactopyranoside (IPTG). lac repressor encoded by lacI
  10018..10036   +  promoter       T3 promoter: promoter for bacteriophage T3 RNA polymerase
  10049..7       +  misc_feature   MCS (fragment) (across the origin): pBluescript multiple cloning site
>Addgene plasmid #210172 | pRH3152 | addgene full sequence | sequence record 415793 | Addgene NGS Result
GGCCGCTGCTTGGCGGTCGAGTTTATCATTATCAATACTGCCATTTCAAAGAATACGTAAATAATTAATA
GTAGTGATTTTCCTAACTTTATTTAGTCAAAAAATTAGCCTTTTAATTCTGCTGTAACCCGTACATGCCC
AAAATAGGGGGCGGGTTACACAGAATATATAACATCGTAGGTGTCTGGGTGAACAGTTTATTCCTGGCAT
CCACTAAATATAATGGAGCCCGCTTTTTAAGCTGGCATCCAGAAAAAAAAAGAATCCCAGCACCAAAATA
TTGTTTTCTTCACCAACCATCAGTTCATAGGTCCATTCTCTTAGCGCAACTACAGAGAACAGGGGCACAA
ACAGGCAAAAAACGGGCACAACCTCAATGGAGTGATGCAACCTGCCTGGAGTAAATGATGACACAAGGCA
ATTGACCCACGCATGTATCTATCTCATTTTCTTACACCTTCTATTACCTTCTGCTCTCTCTGATTTGGAA
AAAGCTGAAAAAAAAGGTTGAAACCAGTTCCCTGAAATTATTCCCCTACTTGACTAATAAGTATATAAAG
ACGGTAGGTATTGATTGTAATTCTGTAAATCTATTTCTTAAACTTCTTAAATTCTACTTTTATAGTTAGT
CTTTTTTTTAGTTTTAAAACACCAAGAACTTAGTTTCGACGGATCTGCAGGAATTCGATATCAAGCTTAT
CGATACCGTCGACCTCGAGATGTCAATTACGAAGACTGAACTGGACGGTATATTGCCATTGGTGGCCAGA
GGTAAAGTTAGAGACATATATGAGGTAGACGCTGGTACGTTGCTGTTTGTTGCTACGGATCGTATCTCTG
CATATGACGTTATTATGGAAAACAGCATTCCTGAAAAGGAGATCCTATTGACCAAACTGTCAGAGTTCTG
GTTCAAGTTCCTGTCCAACGATGTTCGTAATCATTTGGTCGACATCGCCCCAGGTAAGACTATTTTCGAC
TATCTACCTGCAAAATTGAGCGAACCAAAGTACAAAACGCAACTAGAAGACCGCTCTCTATTGGTTCACA
AACATAAACTAATTCCATTGGAAGTAATTGTCAGAGGCTACATCACCGGATCTGCTTGGAAAGAGTACGT
AAAAACAGGTACTGTGCATGGTTTGAAACAACCTCAAGGACTTAAAGAATCTCAAGAGTTCCCAGAACCA
ATCTTCACCCCATCGACCAAGGCTGAACAAGGTGAACATGACGAAAACATCTCTCCTGCCCAGGCCGCTG
AGCTGGTGGGTGAAGATTTGTCACGTAGAGTGGCAGAACTGGCTGTAAAACTGTACTCCAAGTGCAAAGA
TTATGCTAAGGAGAAGGGCATCATCATCGCAGACACTAAATTCGAATTCGGTATTGACGAAAAGACCAAT
GAAATTATTCTAGTGGACGAGGTGCTAACGCCAGACTCCTCTAGATTCTGGAACGGTGCCTCTTATAAGG
TAGGAGAATCCCAAGATTCTTACGATAAGCAATTTTTAAGAGACTGGCTTACTGCTAATAAGTTGAACGG
TGTTAACGGCGTCAAAATGCCCCAAGACATTGTCGACAGGACAAGGGCCAAATATATAGAGGCTTATGAA
ACATTGACAGGGTCTAAATGGTCTCACGGTCGACGGATCCCCGGGTTAATTAACAGTAAAGGAGAAGAAC
TTTTCACTGGAGTTGTCCCAATTCTTGTTGAATTAGATGGTGATGTTAATGGGCACAAATTTTCTGTCAG
TGGAGAGGGTGAAGGTGATGCAACATACGGAAAACTTACCCTTAAATTTATTTGCACTACTGGAAAACTA
CCTGTTCCATGGCCAACACTTGTCACTACTTTCACTTATGGTGTTCAATGCTTTTCAAGATACCCAGATC
ATATGAAACGGCATGACTTTTTCAAGAGTGCCATGCCCGAAGGTTATGTACAGGAAAGAACTATATTTTT
CAAAGATGACGGGAACTACAAGACACGTGCTGAAGTCAAGTTTGAAGGTGATACCCTTGTTAATAGAATC
GAGTTAAAAGGTATTGATTTTAAAGAAGATGGAAACATTCTTGGACACAAATTGGAATACAACTATAACT
CACACAATGTATACATCATGGCAGACAAACAAAAGAATGGAATCAAAGTTAACTTCAAAATTAGACACAA
CATTGAAGATGGAAGCGTTCAACTAGCAGACCATTATCAACAAAATACTCCAATTGGCGATGGCCCTGTC
CTTTTACCAGACAACCATTACCTGTCCACACAATCTGCCCTTTCGAAAGATCCCAACGAAAAGAGAGACC
ACATGGTCCTTCTTGAGTTTGTAACAGCTGCTGGGATTACACATGGCATGGATGAACTATACAAATAGGG
CGCGCCACTTCTAAATAAGCGAATTTCTTATGATTTATGATTTTTATTATTAAATAAGTTATAAAAAAAA
TAAGTGTATACAAATTTTAAAGTGACTCTTAGGTTTTAAAACGAAAATTCTTATTCTTGAGTAACTCTTT
CCTGTAGGTCAGGTTGCTTTCTCAGGTATAGTATGAGGTCGCTCTTATTGACCACACCTCTACCGGCAGC
CCTATAGTGAGTCGTATTACGCGCGCTCACTGGCCGTCGTTTTACAACGTCGTGACTGGGAAAACCCTGG
CGTTACCCAACTTAATCGCCTTGCAGCACATCCCCCTTTCGCCAGCTGGCGTAATAGCGAAGAGGCCCGC
ACCGATCGCCCTTCCCAACAGTTGCGCAGCCTGAATGGCGAATGG
[124 nt withheld, positions 2776-2899]
C
[91 nt withheld, positions 2901-2991]
A
[49 nt withheld, positions 2993-3041]
CCTTTGACGTTGGAGTCCACGTTCTTT
[37 nt withheld, positions 3069-3105]
ACCCTATCTCGGTCTATTCTTTTGATTTATAAGGGATTTTGCCGATTTCGGCCTATTGGTTAAAAAATGA
GCTGATTTAACAAAAATTTAACGCGAATTTTAACAAAATATTAACGCTTACAATTTCCTGATGCGGTATT
TTCTCCTTACGCATCTGTGCGGTATTTCACACCGCATAGATCTTATGTATGAAATTCTTAAAAAAGGACA
CCTGTAAGCGTTGATTTCTATGTATGAAGTCCACATTTGATGTAATCATAACAAAGCCTAAAAAATAGGT
ATATCATTTTATAATTATTTGCTGTACAAGTATATCAATAAACTTATATATTACTTGTTTTCTAGATAAG
CTTCGTAACCGACAGTTTCTAACTTTTGTGCTTTGACAAGAACTTCTTCTTCTTGCTTTAATAAAAACTG
TTCCATTTTCGTTGTATAACTTGAATCATAAGCGCCAAGCAGTCTGACAGCCAACAGCGCAGCGTTCGTA
CTATTATTAATAGCGACGGTAGCTACTGGAACACCTCTAGGCATTTGCACAATTGAATGTAAAGAATCTA
CTCCATCTAGACAAGAACCTTTTACGGGCACACCGATGACAGGAAGTGGTGTCATTGCAGCCACCATACC
TGGCAAGTGAGCAGCCCCACCAGCTCCAGCGATAATTGTTTTAATTCCACGCTTGCTTGCGGAAATAGCA
TATGCTGACATCCTATGTGGAGTTCTATGAGCAGAGACTATTGTCACTTCAAATGGAACGCCAAAATCTT
TTAAAACCGCACATGCGGCAGACATTACCGGCAAGTCAGAGTCTGATCCCATGATGATTCCAACCAATGG
TTTGACCATTGCTTCCAAGTCCAACTTTTGAGCGACAGAGATTTTGATTGGAATATCAGTTCTACCTGTA
ATGTAGTTCAGCCTTTGTTCACATTCCGCCATACTGGAGGCAATAATATTTATGTGACCTACTTTTCTGT
TAGGTCTAGACTCTTTTCCATATAAGTACACTGAGGAACCTGGAGTCGCCAATGCTCTTTCGCAAGTTTC
TAGCTCTTTATCTTTTGTATGTTTGTCTCCAAGAACATTTAGCATAATGGCGTTCGTTGTAATGGTGGAG
AAAGATGTGAAATTCTTTGGCATTGGCAAATCCAATATTGATCTCAAATGAGCTTCAAATTGAGAAGTGA
CGCAAGCATCAATGGTATAATGTCCAGAGTTGTGAGGCCTTGGGGCAATTTCGTTAATAAGCAATTCCCC
TGTTTCTAAATAGAACATTTCCACACCAAATATACCACAACCGGGAAAAGATTTGATTGCATTTTCTGCC
AACAACTTCGCCTTAAGTTGAACGGAGTCCGGAACTCTAGCAGGCGCATAACATAAGTCACAAATATTGT
CCTTGTGGATAGTCTCTACAATTGGGTAAGAAAACACTAAACCGTTAACAGACCTCACAATCATGACTGC
TAATTCTTTAGTAAATGGTGCCCATTTTTCGGCGTACAAAGGACGATCCTTCAGTACTTCCAAAGCTTCC
GGAATCATTTCCTTATTCTTTACAACGAAGTTACCTCTTCCATCGTATGCCAAAGTCCTCGACTTCAAGA
CGAATGGAAAACCCAAATCTCTTCCAACATTCAATAGGGACGTCTCACTGGCTTGTTCCACAGGAACACT
TTGGGTAACTGCTATACCATTTTTGATTAAATGCTCTTTTTGAATATATTTGTCTTGTATCAATCTGATT
GTTTCTGGAGAAGGGTAAATTTTTAATTTGGGATGTTTTACTTGAAGATTCTTTAGTGTAGGAACATCAA
CATGCTCAATCTCAATCGTTAGCACATCACATTTTTCAGCTAGTTTTTCGATATCAAGAGGATTGGAAAA
GGAGCCATTAACGTGGTCATTGGAGTTGCTTATTTGTTTGGCAGGAGAATTTTCAGCATCTAGTATTACC
GTCTTAATGTTGAGCCTGTTTGCTGCCTCAACAATCATACGTCCCAATTGTCCCCCTCCTAATATACCAA
CTGTTCTAGAATCCATACTTGATTGTTTTGTCCGATTTTCTTGTTTTTCTTGATTGTTATAGTAGGATGT
ACTTAGAAGAGAGATCCAACGATTTTACGCACCAATTTATACATGAAATGCTCCATAATATTGTCCATTT
AGTTCTTAATAAAAGGTCAGCAAGAGTCAATCACTTAGTATTACCCGGTTCGTAGCCATGCAACAAGAGT
CATTTGTCAGCATAGCTGTAATAATCAATCATGACGTAAGAAATGTATCATAATTAAAAGTTGTTAAAGA
TGTCAGTGTTATGTTGGTGTTACAAAATTCTCGGCTTCTCACTAATATTTAATATCTCTTAAATTTTATC
TGTCTTTGATTCTTTTAAGAAAAGTTATGTATTATTCAAGAATTAATTCAGATCTATTCTTTTGATTTAT
AAGGGATTTTGCCGATTTCGGCCTATTGGTTAAAAAATGAGCTGATTTAACAAAAATTTAACGCGAATTT
TAACAAAATATTAACGCTTACAATTTCCTGATGCGGTATTTTCTCCTTACGCATCTGTGCGGTATTTCAC
ACCGCATATGGTGCACTCTCAGTACAATCTGCTCTGATGCCGCATAGTTAAGCCAGCCCCGACACCCGCC
AACACCCGCTGACGCGCCCTGACGGGCTTGTCTGCTCCCGGCATCCGCTTACAGACAAGCTGTGACCGTC
TCCGGGAGCTGCATGTGTCAGAGGTTTTCACCGTCATCACCGAAACGCGCGAGACGAAAGGGCCTCGTGA
TACGCCTATTTTTATAGGTTAATGTCATGATCTTTTTGTGTGGTGCCCTCCTCCTTGTCAATATTAATGT
TAAAGTGCAATTCTTTTTCCTTATCACGTTGAGCCATTAGTATCAATTTGCTTACCTGTATTCCTTTACA
TCCTCCTTTTTCTCCTTCTTGATAAATGTATGTAGATTGCGTATATAGTTTCGTCTACCCTATGAACATA
TTCCATTTTGTAATTTCGTGTCGTTTCTATTATGAATTTCATTTATAAAGTTTATGTACAAATATCATAA
AAAAAGAGAATCTTTTTAAGCAAGGATTTTCTTAACTTCTTCGGCGACAGCATCACCGACTTCGGTGGTA
CTGTTGGAACCACCTAAATCACCAGTTCTGATACCTGCATCCAAAACCTTTTTAACTGCATCTTCAATGG
CCTTACCTTCTTCAGGCAAGTTCAATGACAATTTCAACATCATTGCAGCAGACAAGATAGTGGCGATAGG
GTTGACCTTATTCTTTGGCAAATCTGGAGCAGAACCGTGGCATGGTTCGTACAAACCAAATGCGGTGTTC
TTGTCTGGCAAAGAGGCCAAGGACGCAGATGGCAACAAACCCAAGGAACCTGGGATAACGGAGGCTTCAT
CGGAGATGATATCACCAAACATGTTGCTGGTGATTATAATACCATTTAGGTGGGTTGGGTTCTTAACTAG
GATCATGGCGGCAGAATCAATCAATTGATGTTGAACCTTCAATGTAGGGAATTCGTTCTTGATGGTTTCC
TCCACAGTTTTTCTCCATAATCTTGAAGAGGCCAAAACATTAGCTTTATCCAAGGACCAAATAGGCAATG
GTGGCTCATGTTGTAGGGCCATGAAAGCGGCCATTCTTGTGATTCTTTGCACTTCTGGAACGGTGTATTG
TTCACTATCCCAAGCGACACCATCACCATCGTCTTCCTTTCTCTTACCAAAGTAAATACCTCCCACTAAT
TCTCTGACAACAACGAAGTCAGTACCTTTAGCAAATTGTGGCTTGATTGGAGATAAGTCTAAAAGAGAGT
CGGATGCAAAGTTACATGGTCTTAAGTTGGCGTACAATTGAAGTTCTTTACGGATTTTTAGTAAACCTTG
TTCAGGTCTAACACTACCGGTACCCCATTTAGGACCACCCACAGCACCTAACAAAACGGCATCAGCCTTC
TTGGAGGCTTCCAGCGCCTCATCTGGAAGTGGAACACCTGTAGCATCGATAGCAGCACCACCAATTAAAT
GATTTTCGAAATCGAACTTGACATTGGAACGAACATCAGAAATAGCTTTAAGAACCTTAATGGCTTCGGC
TGTGATTTCTTGACCAACGTGGTCACCTGGCAAAACGACGATCTTCTTAGGGGCAGACATTAGAATGGTA
TATCCTTGAAATATATATATATATATTGCTGAAATGTAAAAGGTAAGAAAAGTTAGAAAGTAAGACGATT
GCTAACCACCTATTGGAAAAAACAATAGGTCCTTAAATAATATTGTCAACTTCAAGTATTGTGATGCAAG
CATTTAGTCATGAACGCTTCTCTATTCTATATGAAAAGCCGGTTCCGGCGCTCTCACCTTTCCTTTTTCT
CCCAATTTTTCAGTTGAAAAAGGTATATGCGTCAGGCGACCTCTGAAATTAACAAAAAATTTCCAGTCAT
CGAATTTGATTCTGTGCGATAGCGCCCCTGTGTGTTCTCGTTATGTTGAGGAAAAAAATAATGGTTGCTA
AGAGATTCGAACTCTTGCATCTTACGATACCTGAGTATTCCCACAGTTAACTGCGGTCAAGATATTTCTT
GAATCAGGCGCCTTAGACCGCTCGGCCAAACAACCAATTACTTGTTGAGAAATAGAGTATAATTATCCTA
TAAATATAACGTTTTTGAACACACATGAACAAGGAAGTACAGGAGACGTCAGGTGGCACTTTTCGGGGAA
ATGTGCGCGGAACCCCTATTTGTTTATTTTTCTAAATACATTCAAATATGTATCCGCTCATGAGACAATA
ACCCTGATAAATGCTTCAATAATATTGAAAAAGGAAGAGTATGAGTATTCAACATTTCCGTGTCGCCCTT
ATTCCCTTTTTTGCGGCATTTTGCCTTCCTGTTTTTGCTCACCCAGAAACGCTGGTGAAAGTAAAAGATG
CTGAAGATCAGTTGGGTGCACGAGTGGGTTACATCGAACTGGATCTCAACAGCGGTAAGATCCTTGAGAG
TTTTCGCCCCGAAGAACGTTTTCCAATGATGAGCACTTTTAAAGTTCTGCTATGTGGCGCGGTATTATCC
CGTATTGACGCCGGGCAAGAGCAACTCGGTCGCCGCATACACTATTCTCAGAATGACTTGGTTGAGTACT
CACCAGTCACAGAAAAGCATCTTACGGATGGCATGACAGTAAGAGAATTATGCAGTGCTGCCATAACCAT
GAGTGATAACACTGCGGCCAACTTACTTCTGACAACGATCGGAGGACCGAAGGAGCTAACCGCTTTTTTG
CACAACATGGGGGATCATGTAACTCGCCTTGATCGTTGGGAACCGGAGCTGAATGAAGCCATACCAAACG
ACGAGCGTGACACCACGATGCCTGTAGCAATGGCAACAACGTTGCGCAAACTATTAACTGGCGAACTACT
TACTCTAGCTTCCCGGCAACAATTAATAGACTGGATGGAGGCGGATAAAGTTGCAGGACCACTTCTGCGC
TCGGCCCTTCCGGCTGGCTGGTTTATTGCTGATAAATCTGGAGCCGGTGAGCGTGGGTCTCGCGGTATCA
TTGCAGCACTGGGGCCAGATGGTAAGCCCTCCCGTATCGTAGTTATCTACACGACGGGGAGTCAGGCAAC
TATGGATGAACGAAATAGACAGATCGCTGAGATAGGTGCCTCACTGATTAAGCATTGGTAACTGTCAGAC
CAAGTTTACTCATATATACTTTAGATTGATTTAAAACTTCATTTTTAATTTAAAAGGATCTAGGTGAAGA
TCCTTTTTGATAATCTCATGACCAAAATCCCTTAACGTGAGTTTTCGTTCCACTGAGCGTCAGACCCCGT
AGAAAAGATCAAAGGATCTTCTTGAGATCCTTTTTTTCTGCGCGTAATCTGCTGCTTGCAAACAAAAAAA
CCACCGCTACCAGCGGTGGTTTGTTTGCCGGATCAAGAGCTACCAACTCTTTTTCCGAAGGTAACTGGCT
TCAGCAGAGCGCAGATACCAAATACTGTTCTTCTAGTGTAGCCGTAGTTAGGCCACCACTTCAAGAACTC
TGTAGCACCGCCTACATACCTCGCTCTGCTAATCCTGTTACCAGTGGCTGCTGCCAGTGGCGATAAGTCG
TGTCTTACCGGGTTGGACTCAAGACGATAGTTACCGGATAAGGCGCAGCGGTCGGGCTGAACGGGGGGTT
CGTGCACACAGCCCAGCTTGGAGCGAACGACCTACACCGAACTGAGATACCTACAGCGTGAGCTATGAGA
AAGCGCCACGCTTCCCGAAGGGAGAAAGGCGGACAGGTATCCGGTAAGCGGCAGGGTCGGAACAGGAGAG
CGCACGAGGGAGCTTCCAGGGGGAAACGCCTGGTATCTTTATAGTCCTGTCGGGTTTCGCCACCTCTGAC
TTGAGCGTCGATTTTTGTGATGCTCGTCAGGGGGGCGGAGCCTATGGAAAAACGCCAGCAACGCGGCCTT
TTTACGGTTCCTGGCCTTTTGCTGGCCTTTTGCTCACATGTTCTTTCCTGCGTTATCCCCTGATTCTGTG
GATAACCGTATTACCGCCTTTGAGTGAGCTGATACCGCTCGCCGCAGCCGAACGACCGAGCGCAGCGAGT
CAGTGAGCGAGGAAGCGGAAGAGCGCCCAATACGCAAACCGCCTCTCCCCGCGCGTTGGCCGATTCATTA
ATGCAGCTGGCACGACAGGTTTCCCGACTGGAAAGCGGGCAGTGAGCGCAACGCAATTAATGTGAGTTAG
CTCACTCATTAGGCACCCCAGGCTTTACACTTTATGCTTCCGGCTCGTATGTTGTGTGGAATTGTGAGCG
GATAACAATTTCACACAGGAAACAGCTATGACCATGATTACGCCAAGCGCGCAATTAACCCTCACTAAAG
GGAACAAAAGCTGGAGCTCCACCGCGGTGGC
